>Addgene plasmid #39682 | KHBD00603 | depositor partial sequence | sequence record 50122 | KHBD00603 sequence 4278 bps
ATGCTTCCGTCGGACGTGTGCCGCACCTGTGCGGTGCAGAACAGCCAATTGCTGCCCTTGTCCACTTGCC
TGGACAAAGACTCCTCCAAAAGCTACTATGCGGTGCTCCAGGAATTGACGCAAATCGATCTGGAAAACAC
CGATGACAACCTGCCGCAACATATATGCAGCGAGTGCTGGAGACGAATGGAAAGTGCCTATACCTTTGTG
CAACAGGCCAGAAAAGTCCATGGAGAGCTGCTGGCTCAGTTGAGGGAATGTCTAGACGAATTGCCCATCG
ATATTCCTGCGGAACAGAACATAAAAACGGAAGTAGACCTCGATGATGGCGGTAACAAGTCCGAAGTGGA
AGTGGACGACACCGAAGCGACGGCTTTGGAACTTAAGTGGCAGCCGGCGAGTGGCAGCGATCGGGAATTT
TGTTCTGGTCCGGAAAGCGATGAAGATCAAGTGGAAAAGAAGTCGTATCATCTACGTCGAAGCTCTCGAA
AAGTAAAGCATCCAGTGGAAAGCGAAAACGAGGAATGTAAGCCATCTGAACCATCGCCGGTTAAGCGCCG
TCGAGGACGCCCACCTGGTCCAGCGAAAAGCCAGGCGATGACCACGGATGGCCGGCACGCATGTGAGGTT
TGCGGAAAGACATTCTCCTGGTACCGCGACATGCAGCGCCACGCCAGGATCCACTTCGAGAACGCTTCAT
ACGTGTGCGACACCTGTGGCAAGGGATTCCTGCGCAAGGACAAGTACATATTTCATCTCCGATGCCACAA
GAAGCGAGAGGCCAAATGGAAGGCTCTCCAGCTCGGGAAAGAGTGGCGTTTTGCTGAGCGCCTCTATAGC
TCAGGAAAGTTAAAAAGAATCGAGTGCAAGCTATGCGGGTTGAGCTGCCAGCGAATGGAGGAGCTTAGAG
CTCACCTATGGGATCACGCAGATACGGAGACCTTAGTCAACTTGAGAACGGATAGTGACGTGGTAAGAGA
GCATTTTCCTGGCTTGCCATGTGACTTGGACAATATAAAGAAACAGATCTGCGTTGACATAGCAGATGGC
CATTTGGAGAAGTATGCCTGTGTAGTGAATTTCCACGGATACGAGCTGGGACTCAGCGATTCCGACGAAG
AGTGTGACAGCAAAGAGTCTAAATATCATTGCTTCGTGTGCAATATGTCTTTTAATCGCAAACATCGCCT
GATGAAACACACCCTAGAGGACCACTCCCAATCTGCTACAACGCTGCCTTGGCAACGCTGCAGTTCCTGT
AAAGTTGGTTTCCTGTGCCTAACGATGTACAACAAACATCTGAACACGCATTGCCAGAGCAAAATCCGAA
GATATCGCTGCCGTAAATGTTCCGGGAGGTTTATGTGGCCGGAAAACCTCCAAAGACACGCGTGCTCGCA
CCGCGAGGAGAAAACGATTGCCAGCCAAATATTGTGCTCCCTGTGCGATATTTCGCTATCTAGCTTATCG
CAACTTCGCCTTCACTTAATAACCCACCAACATGATTTGAATGGCATTAGCCCGGAGTACAATTCCTTGT
TCTTTCGGTCGTTTTATCCTGACGGATTGAATTGCAGTATCTCAGATCTTGCTGTTCGTATAGCTGAGGA
TTTTGAGGTTCAGGACTTCGATCGCTACTATAACGCCAGTACCGAAAGTGGGCAGGAGCTCGATCTTTTT
GAATCCGAAACAGAGTTGAGCGACGAGGAGACATCTAAAACATCGCACATCTGTCTTTTATGTGGAGAAA
CTTCGAATTCACTGATGAACCTGATGAAGCACCAAATATGCTTACATTCTGATGGGGTGGCTGAGCTTCC
CTGTCGCTGCGACTACTGTGGATCTGGCTTCGTAAGCAAAGCCCTTCTTCAACAACATCGTAGGCACCGT
TGCGAAAAGAAACACTCCCGATTTCACTGCCGAATATGTAATATCCGGTTCATATGGGAATCGAACTATG
AGAAACACGAGAAGACTCACCACAACAAAACGAAAGACGCAGAGGAACGACCTACAAAATTGAAGTGCGA
CCAGTGCGAAAAGGTATTCATCTGGCACAAGGATCTCAATCGTCACAAACGCCTGCATCAACCTCAGTCT
GCTGCCCAGTTCGACTGTCCCCATTGCCATCGTAGGTTCCACCGCAAGGATGGCCTAAAGTCCCACCTTA
AAGTACACGCTGGAAATTCAGACTACATAAATAATCAGCCTGTCGTACCTGACGTTAACCAGGAAATGAT
TCTGGCCCGGCTAAGTCGTCCTCATGGTTGCAAGCTGATTCAGTGCATGATCTGCCTCTCACGCCACTCA
AAGATCAGTGATCTAAGGTCTCATTTGAGTTCTCATCAATACGAACTGAGTTTCGCCGAAGACAGAGATA
TTCCGAGTGCTTCAAAAGCTTTTTACCCAGATCTGGAAAATACTCTAGAAAAAGATGAACTGGCCGAAAT
GATTATGGCTGATGTGCAAAGGGAATTCGACTTAGACCGCTTTATTTCTATCACAAACGAGGCCGGCCTG
GAGCTGAATCTGGAAAGCAGCGAAACTGATACTGAGTCCGAGCAAGAGGATAATCACTCATCTCTAAACT
ATCCATGCAACCTCTGTACGACGGTTGTGAAGAGGAAACATCAGCTGTATGCCCACCAACTGGAGGAGCA
CAAGTGGGAGGAGGCAGTCCTCGTATGTTCCAACTGCCAGACACGATTTGTTAATGAATCTTTGCTCGAT
CACCACTCCAGAACCCTTTGCCACAATCCGCAAAAACTCTTTCAGTGCCGAAAGTGTCCGCTTCGTTTCC
GCTGGCGGGAGAATCTGAAGCTCCATATGGAAGTATTCCATATGCTAGATGAACTTTCAATACAGGATGA
TTTACCTAAAGTAGATGGCGATCTGCAGTGCGGAAAGTGTAATCGCAGTTTTAGGATGCAAAAGGATCTC
ACGCGCCATACACTAATGCACGGTCAGGAATCAAATATCTTCCGATGCCGTTGGTGTGCACGTCGCTTTT
ATCGTAGGGCCAATCTTTTACAGCACATCGCTCGTCACGGGATAAGTGTTAGCCAGTTGCCTTATGCTGA
GGCCATACTGGACTCATATGTGAATCCTGGAGGCCGAAAAAAGGTGGAATGCCGAGTGTGCAACGTGAGC
TTTCCTACTATCGCCGCTTTGCGACTTCATCTGGAAACTATGCCCGCCGGTAGTCACCACGACTACTCCT
CACTTCAAAACTACTCGATTACTAACCAAATGGGTTTCGAGATGGATTTGTATGATTCCGAGACTGATGA
TGAAGACTCTAGGACACACATAAAACCACCAGGAGCGCCTTCCTCTTATACGTGCAATATGTGCCAACTA
AGATGTTTACGGAAATTCGAGCTATATCAGCACCAGCAGGCTATGCACCGGATGGAGAAGATCTCCGACG
GCTGTGATAGTTGCCTATTCAAGAGCGTCTGCCCGGAAATTATATCGCACCACAAAAGAACTCAGTGCGA
AAACCGAGAAAAGCAGTTCAAATGCACACGCTGCGGATACAAGTTCATGTGGGAGTCAAACCTTTTGCTA
CACATGGATTTGCAACATGTGAAAACAGAAGATCAGGAGCTAGATGAGTCAAAGGAAGCGTCAGGTGACG
AGCCAAAAACCGAAGGCCAGGTCTTTCAGTGTGGACTTTGTACAAGGAAATACAATCGGAAAGATCGGCT
GACGGCACACTTAAAAAAGTTCCATGGGCCCGACTGCAAACCGAGTACAGCGAAGACTCCGAATAGACCT
ATATCCCCTAAGGAACCAAAGCGGTTCCTATGTGCTTTCTGCGGCAAGGCGGTCAGTTCTTCCTCCAACT
TAATCATCCACATGCGACGTCATACCGGTGAGAAACCTTTCAAGTGCGAGTACTGCACTATGGCCTTCCC
ACGATCCTCTGATCTCCAGTGCCACCGACGTACGCATACCGGCGAACGTCCACATGTATGCACAGTGTGC
CAGAAGGGATTCGCCCGTTCGTATAAACTGCAGCAGCACATGCGAATTCACAGCGGAGAACGGCCCTACA
AGTGCACCTACTGCGAGAAGAGCTTCACGCAATCCAACGACCTCACCCTGCACATCCGGCGGCACACTGG
CGAGCGTCCCTACCAATGTGGCGTCTGTGGAGAGCGCTTTATCCAGGGCACTGCTTTAAAGAACCATCGC
ATGCAGCAGAGCCACTATGAGGAGGGACAGGAATCAGTTGAGCCCACCAGGCGCACGGTTCTAGAGCAGT
TTACTCTA
