>Addgene plasmid #39682 | KHBD00603 | addgene partial sequence | sequence record 51934 | M13Rev
AATAATGATTTTATTTTGACTGATAGTGACCTGTTCGTTGCAACAAATTGATAAGCAATGCTTTCTTATA
ATGCCAACTTTGTACAAGAAAGTTGGCAATAGAGTAAACTGCTCTAGAACCGTGCGCCTGGTGGGCTCAA
CTGATTCCTGTCCCTCCTCATAGTGGCTCTGCTGCATGCGATGGTTCTTTAAAGCAGTGCCCTGGATAAA
GCGCTCTCCACAGACGCCACATTGGTAGGGACGCTCGCCAGTGTGCCGCCGGATGTGCAGGGTGAGGTCG
TTGGATTGCGTGAAGCTCTTCTCGCAGTAGGTGCACTTGTAGGGCCGTTCTCCGCTGTGAATTCGCATGT
GCTGCTGCAGTTTATACGAACGGGCGAATCCCTTCTGGCACACTGTGCATACATGTGGACGTTCGCCGGT
ATGCGTACGTCGGTGGCACTGGAGATCAGAGGATCGTGGGAAGGCCATAGTGCAGTACTCGCACTTGAAA
GGTTTCTCACCGGTATGACGTCGCATGTGGATGATTAAGTTGGAGGAAGAACTGACCGCCTTGCCGCAGA
AAGCACATAGGAACCGCTTTGGTTCCTTAGGGGATATAGGTCTATTCGGAGTCTTCGCTGTACTCGGTTT
GCAGTCGGGCCCATGGAACTTTTTTAAGTGTGCCGTCAGCCGATCTTTCCGATTGTATTTCCTTGTACAA
AGTCCACACTGAAAGACCTGGCCTTCGGTTTTTGGCTCGTCACCTGACGCTTCCTTTGACTCATCTAGCT
CCTGATCTTCTGTTTTCACATGTTGCAA
