[The description below was written by a language model from this plasmid's Addgene catalogue record.]
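Description:
KHBD00603 is a Gateway entry clone built in the pDONR221 backbone and carrying the Drosophila melanogaster gene CG11902 (FlyBase FBgn0028647). The recorded backbone contribution is about 2.5 kb and the insert is listed as roughly 4.3 kb. It is a high-copy plasmid propagated in standard E. coli cloning strains under kanamycin selection. The insert was introduced by Gateway recombination, which in a pDONR vector replaces the counter-selectable cassette and leaves the insert flanked by attL sites. No feature table is supplied with the record, so these sites and the origin of replication are inferred from the backbone type rather than documented. M13 forward and reverse primer sites flanking the insert are used for sequence verification.

The plasmid has no promoter driving the insert, so it is not an expression construct in itself. It serves as a shuttle from which the coding sequence can be moved by LR recombination into any compatible destination vector. The depositor notes that ORFs in this collection were cloned open-ended, without a stop codon. This allows in-frame C-terminal fusions to tags or functional domains supplied by the destination vector, but it also means translation will read through into vector sequence unless a downstream stop is provided. The clone belongs to a collection associated with work on automated protein–DNA interaction screening of Drosophila regulatory elements. This suggests it was intended as a source of ORFs for fusion constructs used in such assays. The record does not specify particular destination vectors or describe the function of the CG11902 product.
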