Addgene plasmid #39682: KHBD00603
Depositing lab: Bart Deplancke. Depositing organization: Swiss Federal Institute of Technology (EPFL). Publication: Automated protein-DNA interaction screening of Drosophila regulatory elements. Korneel Hens, Jean-Daniel Feuz, Alina Isakova, Antonina Lagovitina, Andreas Massouras, Julien Bryois, Patrick Callaerts, Susan E. Celniker, Bart Deplancke. Nat Methods. 2011 Oct 30;8(12):1065-70. 10.1038/nmeth.1763 PubMed 22037703.
Backbone
  Vector backbone: pDONR221
  Backbone manufacturer: Invitrogen
  Backbone size w/o insert (bp): 2536
  Vector type: Gateway DONR vector
Growth in bacteria
  Bacterial resistance: Kanamycin, 50 μg/mL
  Growth temperature: 37°C
  Growth strain: DH5alpha
  Copy number: High Copy
Gene/Insert
  Gene/Insert name: CG11902 (alt name: FBgn0028647)
  Species: D. melanogaster (fly)
  Insert size (bp): 4278
  Entrez Gene: CG11902 (a.k.a. Dmel_CG11902, Dmel\CG11902, anon-96CDa)
  Promoter: none
  Cloning method: Gateway Cloning
  Sequencing primers: 5′ M13-F20; 3′ M13R
Terms and licenses: Academic/Nonprofit Terms; Industry Terms: Not Available to Industry
Depositor comments: Please note that the ORFs in this collection were cloned open-ended (without a stop codon).
How to cite: KHBD00603 was a gift from Bart Deplancke (Addgene plasmid # 39682 ; http://n2t.net/addgene:39682 ; RRID:Addgene_39682)
